>Addgene plasmid #149251 | pGBW-m4046810 | addgene full sequence | sequence record 357431 | Addgene NGS Result
TAATACGACTCACTATAGGGGAATTGTGAGCGGATAACAATTCCCCTCTAGAAATAATTTTGTTTAACTT
TAAGAAGGAGACTCTTCTATGTCAGATAATGGGCCTCAAAACCAGCGCAACGCTCCACGTATAACCTTCG
GTGGCCCGTCTGACTCCACAGGCAGCAACCAGAATGGTGAGCGTAGTGGAGCCAGGTCTAAGCAGCGCCG
TCCCCAGGGTCTGCCGAACAACACGGCGAGCTGGTTTACTGCGCTTACCCAACACGGTAAAGAAGACTTA
AAATTCCCGCGTGGCCAGGGCGTCCCGATCAACACTAACTCTTCCCCGGATGATCAGATTGGTTATTACC
GCAGAGCAACTCGTCGGATTCGCGGCGGCGACGGTAAAATGAAAGATTTGTCTCCGCGTTGGTACTTTTA
CTATCTCGGCACCGGTCCGGAAGCTGGACTGCCCTACGGGGCAAACAAGGACGGGATCATTTGGGTGGCT
ACCGAAGGTGCCCTGAATACTCCAAAAGATCATATCGGCACCCGTAACCCTGCTAATAACGCTGCGATCG
TTCTGCAACTGCCTCAGGGTACAACTCTGCCAAAAGGCTTCTATGCAGAAGGGTCGCGTGGTGGCAGCCA
GGCGAGTAGCCGTAGCAGCTCCCGCTCTCGCAACTCGTCCCGTAACTCCACTCCGGGCTCTTCTCGCGGC
ACGTCCCCGGCTCGTATGGCAGGTAACGGTGGTGACGCTGCTCTGGCGCTGCTACTGCTGGACAGGCTGA
ACCAGCTGGAGTCGAAGATGAGTGGTAAAGGCCAACAGCAGCAGGGCCAGACCGTTACCAAAAAGAGCGC
AGCTGAAGCATCTAAAAAACCGCGACAGAAACGTACCGCGACTAAAGCGTACAATGTAACACAGGCCTTC
GGTCGTCGAGGTCCGGAGCAAACTCAAGGAAACTTTGGCGATCAGGAATTAATCCGCCAGGGGACCGACT
ACAAACACTGGCCGCAAATTGCCCAGTTCGCCCCATCCGCTAGTGCATTCTTCGGTATGAGCCGCATCGG
CATGGAAGTAACGCCAAGTGGTACGTGGCTGACCTACACCGGTGCTATCAAGCTTGATGACAAGGACCCG
AACTTTAAAGACCAGGTTATTCTGCTTAACAAACATATTGATGCCTATAAAACTTTCCCGCCGACCGAAC
CCAAAAAGGACAAAAAGAAAAAAGCTGATGAAACCCAGGCTCTACCGCAGCGTCAGAAAAAACAGCAAAC
TGTGACTCTGCTGCCAGCTGCGGACCTGGATGATTTTTCCAAGCAGCTGCAACAGTCTATGAGCTCTGCG
GACTCTACGCAGGCTGAGAACCTGTACTTTCAAAGCTACCCGTATGACGTTCCTGATTATGCCTAACCGG
CTTATCGGTCAGTTTCACCTGATTTACGTAAAAACCCGCTTCGGCGGGTTTTTGCTTTTGGAGGGGCAGA
AAGATGAATGACTGTCCACGACGCTATACCCAAAAGAAAAAGCTTGAGATCCTTTTTTTCTGCGCGTAAT
CTGCTGCTTGCAAACAAAAAAACCACCGCTACCAGCGGTGGTTTGTTTGCCGGATCAAGAGCTACCAACT
CTTTTTCCGAAGGTAACTGGCTTCAGCAGAGCGCAGATACCAAATACTGTTCTTCTAGTGTAGCCGTAGT
TAGGCCACCACTTCAAGAACTCTGTAGCACCGCCTACATACCTCGCTCTGCTAATCCTGTTACCAGTGGC
TGCTGCCAGTGGCGATAAGTCGTGTCTTACCGGGTTGGACTCAAGACGATAGTTACCGGATAAGGCGCAG
CGGTCGGGCTGAACGGGGGGTTCGTGCACACAGCCCAGCTTGGAGCGAACGACCTACACCGAACTGAGAT
ACCTACAGCGTGAGCTATGAGAAAGCGCCACGCTTCCCGAAGGGAGAAAGGCGGACAGGTATCCGGTAAG
CGGCAGGGTCGGAACAGGAGAGCGCACGAGGGAGCTTCCAGGGGGAAACGCCTGGTATCTTTATAGTCCT
GTCGGGTTTCGCCACCTCTGACTTGAGCGTCGATTTTTGTGATGCTCGTCAGGGGGGCGGAGCCTATGGA
AATTGATCGGGCACGTAAGAGGTTCCAACTTTCACCATAATGAAATAAGATCACTACCGGGCGTATTTTT
TGAGTTATCGAGATTTTCAGGAGCTAAGGAAGCTAAAATGGAGAAAAAAATCACTGGATATACCACCGTT
GATATATCCCAATGGCATCGTAAAGAACATTTTGAGGCATTTCAGTCAGTTGCTCAATGTACCTATAACC
AGACCGTTCAGCTGGATATTACGGCCTTTTTAAAGACCGTAAAGAAAAATAAGCACAAGTTTTATCCGGC
CTTTATTCACATTCTTGCCCGCCTGATGAATGCTCATCCGGAATTTCGTATGGCAATGAAAGACGGTGAG
CTGGTGATATGGGATAGTGTTCACCCTTGTTACACCGTTTTCCATGAGCAAACTGAAACGTTTTCATCGC
TCTGGAGTGAATACCACGACGATTTCCGGCAGTTTCTACACATATATTCGCAAGATGTGGCGTGTTACGG
TGAAAACCTGGCCTATTTCCCTAAAGGGTTTATTGAGAATATGTTTTTCGTTTCAGCCAATCCCTGGGTG
AGTTTCACCAGTTTTGATTTAAACGTGGCCAATATGGACAACTTCTTCGCCCCCGTTTTCACCATGGGCA
AATATTATACGCAAGGCGACAAGGTGCTGATGCCGCTGGCGATTCAGGTTCATCATGCCGTTTGTGATGG
CTTCCATGTCGGCAGAATGCTTAATGAATTACAACAGTACTGCGATGAGTGGCAGGGCGGGGCGTAATTT
GATATCGAGCTCGCTTGGACTCCTGTTGATAGATCCAGTAATGACCTCAGAACTCCATCTGGATTTGTTC
AGAACGCTCGGTTGCCGCCGGGCGTTTTTTATTGGTCATCGATCTCGATCCCGCGAAAT
Features (pLannotate 1.2.2; 8 found; start..end, strand, type, name):
      1..19      +  promoter       T7 promoter: promoter for bacteriophage T7 RNA polymerase
     20..44      +  protein_bind   lac operator: The lac repressor binds to the lac operator to inhibit transcription in E. coli. This inhibition can be relieved by adding lactose or isopropyl-β-D-thiogalactopyranoside (IPTG). lac repressor encoded by lacI
     59..81      +  RBS            RBS: efficient ribosome binding site from bacteriophage T7 gene 10 (Olins and Rangwala, 1989)
     89..1345    +  CDS            N: NCAP_SARS2 - Experimental evidence at protein level: Swiss-Prot protein existence level 1. Packages the positive strand viral genome RNA into a helical ribonucleocapsid (RNP) and plays a fundamental role during virion assembly through its interactions with the viral genome and membrane protein M. Plays an important role in enhancing the efficiency of subgenomic viral RNA transcription as well as viral replication (By similarity). May modulate transforming growth factor-beta signaling by binding host smad3 (By similarity). From Severe acute respiratory syndrome coronavirus 2 (2019-nCoV) (SARS-C
   1514..2102    +  rep_origin     ori: high-copy-number ColE1/pMB1/pBR322/pUC origin of replication
   2110..2207    +  promoter       cat promoter: promoter of the E. coli cat gene encoding chloramphenicol acetyltransferase
   2208..2864    +  CDS            cat: CAT_ECOLX - Experimental evidence at protein level: Swiss-Prot protein existence level 1. This enzyme is an effector of chloramphenicol resistance in bacteria. From Escherichia coli. This protein is used as a marker in many commonly used cloning vectors, such as pACYC184.
   2938..2972    +  terminator     lambda t0 terminator: minimal transcription terminator from phage lambda (Scholtissek and Grosse, 1987)
