[The description below was written by a language model from this plasmid's Addgene catalogue record and pLannotate feature annotations shown in this document.]
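Description:
pGBW-m4046810 is a compact bacterial expression plasmid, about 3 kb in total, carrying the SARS-CoV-2 nucleocapsid (N) gene. Its minimal backbone (roughly 1.5 kb) consists essentially of a high-copy ColE1/pUC-type origin of replication and a chloramphenicol acetyltransferase (cat) gene driven by its own promoter. The plasmid is therefore maintained in E. coli under chloramphenicol selection. A minimal phage lambda t0 terminator lies downstream of the resistance cassette.

The N coding sequence, about 1.25 kb, has been recoded for E. coli codon usage (listed as "Escherichia coli recode 1") and corresponds to the reference SARS-CoV-2 nucleocapsid phosphoprotein, which packages the viral RNA genome into a ribonucleocapsid. Expression is driven by a T7 promoter followed immediately by a lac operator and then the efficient ribosome binding site from phage T7 gene 10. Transcription thus requires a host that supplies T7 RNA polymerase. It is held off by lac repressor until relieved with IPTG or lactose. No lacI gene appears in the feature table, so the repressor would have to come from the host strain.

The catalogue entry describes a C-terminal, backbone-encoded TEV-cleavable HA tag, which would allow immunodetection or affinity capture and later removal of the tag. These elements were not annotated separately in the feature table, and neither was a terminator directly downstream of the N gene. The construct is intended for recombinant production of N protein in bacteria; the record does not specify any downstream application.
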