Addgene plasmid #149251: pGBW-m4046810
Purpose: Bacterial expression plasmid for SARS-CoV-2 N (nucleocapsid)
Depositing lab: Ginkgo Bioworks & Benjie Chen. Depositing organization: Ginkgo Bioworks.
Backbone
  Vector backbone: ori-013 - marker | cmR
  Backbone size w/o insert (bp): 1462
  Vector type: Bacterial Expression
Growth in bacteria
  Bacterial resistance: Chloramphenicol, 25 μg/mL
  Growth temperature: 30°C
  Growth strain: DH5alpha
  Copy number: High Copy
Gene/Insert
  Gene/Insert name: SARS-CoV-2 N (nucleocapsid) (alt names: nucleocapsid phosphoprotein [Severe acute respiratory syndrome coronavirus 2]; N protein)
  Species: Escherichia coli str. K-12 substr. MG1655; Severe acute respiratory syndrome coronavirus 2
  Insert size (bp): 1253
  Mutation: Escherichia coli recode 1
  Entrez Gene: N (a.k.a. GU280_gp10)
  Promoter: Promoter | pT7 ; Operator | lacO ; RBS | T7_rbs ; Start Codon | ATG
  Tag / fusion protein: Cleavable TEV;HA (C terminal on backbone)
  Cloning method: Unknown
Resource information
  A portion of this plasmid was derived from a plasmid made by: GinkgoBioworks
Depositor comments: NCBI Reference Sequence: YP_009724397.2
How to cite: pGBW-m4046810 was a gift from Ginkgo Bioworks & Benjie Chen (Addgene plasmid # 149251 ; http://n2t.net/addgene:149251 ; RRID:Addgene_149251)
